>Addgene plasmid #46840 | pCRII-TOPO CMV-cGFP-mMEN b_3' Sense | depositor full sequence | sequence record 66685 | pCRII-TOPO CMV-cGFP-mMEN b_3' Sense sequence 7006 bps
AGCGCCCAATACGCAAACCGCCTCTCCCCGCGCGTTGGCCGATTCATTAATGCAGCTGGCACGACAGGTT
TCCCGACTGGAAAGCGGGCAGTGAGCGCAACGCAATTAATGTGAGTTAGCTCACTCATTAGGCACCCCAG
GCTTTACACTTTATGCTTCCGGCTCGTATGTTGTGTGGAATTGTGAGCGGATAACAATTTCACACAGGAA
ACAGCTATGACCATGATTACGCCAAGCTATTTAGGTGACACTATAGAATACTCAAGCTATGCATCAAGCT
TCTTTAAAAGGCCACTTGAACTCGCTTTCCATGGCGATTTGCCTTGTGAGCACTTTCAGGAGAGCCTGGA
AGCTGAAAAACGGTAGAAAAATTTCCGTGCGGGCCGTGGGGGGCTGGCGGCAACTGGGGGGCCGCAGATC
AGAGTGGGCCACTGGCAGCCAACGGCCCCCGGGGCTCAGGCGGGGAGCAGCTCTGTGGTGTGGGATTGAG
GCGTTTTCCAAGAGTGGGTTTTCACGTTTCTAAGATTTCCCAAGCAGACAGCCCGTGCTGCTCCGATTTC
TCGAACAAAAAAGCAAAACGTGTGGCTGTCTTGGGAGCAAGTCGCAGGACTGCAAGCAGTTGGGGGAGAA
AGTCCGCCATTTTGCCACTTCTCAACCGTCCCTGCAAGGCTGGGGCTCAGTTGCGTAATGGAAAGTAAAG
CCCTGAACTATCACACTTTAATCTTCCTTCAAAAGGTGGTAAACTATACCTACTGTCCCTCAAGAGAACA
CAAGAAGTGCTTTAAGAGGTATTTTAAAAGTTCCGGGGGTTTTGTGAGGTGTTTGATGACCCGTTTAAAA
TATGATTTCCATGTTTCTTTTGTCTAAAGTTTGCAGCTCAAATCTTTCCACACGCTAGTAATTTAAGTAT
TTCTGCATGTGTAGTTTGCATTCAAGTTCCATAAGCTGTTAAGAAAAATCTAGAAAAGTAAAACTAGAAC
CTATTTTTAACCGAAGAACTACTTTTTGCCTCCCTCACAAAGGCGGCGGAAGGTGATCGAATTCCGGTGA
TGCGAGTTGTTCTCCGTCGGATCCACATTGATTATTGACTAGTTATTAATAGTAATCAATTACGGGGTCA
TTAGTTCATAGCCCATATATGGAGTTCCGCGTTACATAACTTACGGTAAATGGCCCGCCTGGCTGACCGC
CCAACGACCCCCGCCCATTGACGTCAATAATGACGTATGTTCCCATAGTAACGCCAATAGGGACTTTCCA
TTGACGTCAATGGGTGGACTATTTACGGTAAACTGCCCACTTGGCAGTACATCAAGTGTATCATATGCCA
AGTACGCCCCCTATTGACGTCAATGACGGTAAATGGCCCGCCTGGCATTATGCCCAGTACATGACCTTAT
GGGACTTTCCTACTTGGCAGTACATCTACGTATTAGTCATCGCTATTACCATGGTGATGCGGTTTTGGCA
GTACATCAATGGGCGTGGATAGCGGTTTGACTCACGGGGATTTCCAAGTCTCCACCCCATTGACGTCAAT
GGGAGTTTGTTTTGGCACCAAAATCAACGGGACTTTCCAAAATGTCGTAACAACTCCGCCCCATTGACGC
AAATGGGCGGTAGGCGTGTACGGTGGGAGGTCTATATAAGCAGAGCTCTCTGGCTAACTAGAGAACCCAC
TGCTTACTGGCGATATCATGGCCAGCAAGGGCGAGGAGCTGTTCACCGGCGTGGTGCCCATCCTGGTGGA
GCTGGACGGCGATGTGAATGGCCACAAGTTCAGCGTGAGCGGCGAGGGCGAGGGCGATGCCACCTACGGC
AAGCTGACCCTGAAGTTCATCTGCACCACCGGCAAGCTGCCTGTGCCCTGGCCCACCCTGGTGACCACCC
TGAGCTACGGCGTGCAGTGCTTCTCACGCTACCCCGATCACATGAAGCAGCACGACTTCTTCAAGAGCGC
CATGCCTGAGGGCTACATCCAGGAGCGCACCATCTTCTTCGAGGATGACGGCAACTACAAGTCGCGCGCC
GAGGTGAAGTTCGAGGGCGATACCCTGGTGAATCGCATCGAGCTGACCGGCACCGATTTCAAGGAGGATG
GCAACATCCTGGGCAATAAGATGGAGTACAACTACAACGCCCACAATGTGTACATCATGACCGACAAGGC
CAAGAATGGCATCAAGGTGAACTTCAAGATCCGCCACAACATCGAGGATGGCAGCGTGCAGCTGGCCGAC
CACTACCAGCAGAATACCCCCATCGGCGATGGCCCTGTGCTGCTGCCCGATAACCACTACCTGTCCACCC
AGAGCGCCCTGTCCAAGGACCCCAACGAGAAGCGCGATCACATGATCTACTTCGGCTTCGTGACCGCCGC
CGGCATCACCCACGGCATGGACGAGCTGTACAAGTGAGCGGCCGCGGCACGGAGCCGCCGCAGGTGTTTC
TTTTCCTGACCGCGGCTCATGGCCGCGCTCAGGTTTTGCTTTTCACCTTTGTCTGAGAGAACGAACGTGA
GCAGGAAAAAGCAAAAGGCACTGGTGGCGGCACGCCCGCACCTCGGGCCAGGGTTCGAGTCCCTGCAGTA
CCGTGCTTCGCGGCCGCGCTGTGCGGTAGGCATTGAGGCAGCCAGCGCAGGGGCTTCTGCTGAGGGGGCA
GGCGGAGCTTGAGGAAACCGCAGATAAGTTTTTTTCTCTTTGAAAGATAGAGATTAATACAACTACTTAA
AAAATATAGTCAATAGGTTACTAAGATATTGCTTAGCGTTAAGTTTTTAACGTAATTTTAATAGCTTAAG
ATTTTAAGAGAAAATATGAAGACTTAGAAGAGTAGCATGAGGAAGGAAAAGATAAAAGGTTTCTAAAACA
TGACGGAGGTTGAGATGAAGCTTCTTCATGGAGTAAAAAATGTATTTAAAAGAAAATTGAGAGAAAGGAC
TACAGAGCCCCGAATTAATACCAATAGAAGGGCAATGCTTTTAGATTAAAATGAAGGTGACTTAAACAGC
TTAAAGTTTAGTTTAAAAGTTGTAGGTGATTAAAATAATTTGAAGGCGATCTTTTAAAAAGAGATTAAAC
CGAAGGTGATTAAAAGACCTTGAAATCCATGACGCAGGGAGAATTGCGTCATTTAAAGCCTAGTTAACGC
ATTTACTAAACGCAGACGAAAATGGAAAGATTAATTGGGAGTGGTAGGATGAAACAATTTGGAGAAGATA
GAAGTTTGAAGTGGAAAACTGGAAGACAGAAGTACGGGAAGGCGAAGAAAAGAATAGAGAAGATAGGGAA
ATTAGAAGATAAAAACATACTTTTAGAAGAAAAAAGATAAATTTAAACCTGAAAAGTAGGAAGCAGAAGA
AAAAAGACAAGCTAGGAAACAAAAAGCTAAGGGCAAAATGTACAAACTCTCGAGCATGCATCTAGAGGGC
CCAATTCGCCCTATAGTGAGTCGTATTACAATTCACTGGCCGTCGTTTTACAACGTCGTGACTGGGAAAA
CCCTGGCGTTACCCAACTTAATCGCCTTGCAGCACATCCCCCTTTCGCCAGCTGGCGTAATAGCGAAGAG
GCCCGCACCGATCGCCCTTCCCAACAGTTGCGCAGCCTGAATGGCGAATGG
[124 nt withheld, positions 3622-3745]
C
[91 nt withheld, positions 3747-3837]
A
[49 nt withheld, positions 3839-3887]
CCTTTGACGTTGGAGTCCACGTTCTTT
[37 nt withheld, positions 3915-3951]
ACCCTATCTCGGTCTATTCTTTTGATTTATAAGGGATTTTGCCGATTTCGGCCTATTGGTTAAAAAATGA
GCTGATTTAACAAAAATTTAACGCGAATTTTAACAAAATTCAGGGCGCAAGGGCTGCTAAAGGAAGCGGA
ACACGTAGAAAGCCAGTCCGCAGAAACGGTGCTGACCCCGGATGAATGTCAGCTACTGGGCTATCTGGAC
AAGGGAAAACGCAAGCGCAAAGAGAAAGCAGGTAGCTTGCAGTGGGCTTACATGGCGATAGCTAGACTGG
GCGGTTTTATGGACAGCAAGCGAACCGGAATTGCCAGCTGGGGCGCCCTCTGGTAAGGTTGGGAAGCCCT
GCAAAGTAAACTGGATGGCTTTCTTGCCGCCAAGGATCTGATGGCGCAGGGGATCAAGATCTGATCAAGA
GACAGGATGAGGATCGTTTCGCATGATTGAACAAGATGGATTGCACGCAGGTTCTCCGGCCGCTTGGGTG
GAGAGGCTATTCGGCTATGACTGGGCACAACAGACAATCGGCTGCTCTGATGCCGCCGTGTTCCGGCTGT
CAGCGCAGGGGCGCCCGGTTCTTTTTGTCAAGACCGACCTGTCCGGTGCCCTGAATGAACTGCAGGACGA
GGCAGCGCGGCTATCGTGGCTGGCCACGACGGGCGTTCCTTGCGCAGCTGTGCTCGACGTTGTCACTGAA
GCGGGAAGGGACTGGCTGCTATTGGGCGAAGTGCCGGGGCAGGATCTCCTGTCATCCCACCTTGCTCCTG
CCGAGAAAGTATCCATCATGGCTGATGCAATGCGGCGGCTGCATACGCTTGATCCGGCTACCTGCCCATT
CGACCACCAAGCGAAACATCGCATCGAGCGAGCACGTACTCGGATGGAAGCCGGTCTTGTCGATCAGGAT
GATCTGGACGAAGAGCATCAGGGGCTCGCGCCAGCCGAACTGTTCGCCAGGCTCAAGGCGCGCATGCCCG
ACGGCGAGGATCTCGTCGTGACCCATGGCGATGCCTGCTTGCCGAATATCATGGTGGAAAATGGCCGCTT
TTCTGGATTCATCGACTGTGGCCGGCTGGGTGTGGCGGACCGCTATCAGGACATAGCGTTGGCTACCCGT
GATATTGCTGAAGAGCTTGGCGGCGAATGGGCTGACCGCTTCCTCGTGCTTTACGGTATCGCCGCTCCCG
ATTCGCAGCGCATCGCCTTCTATCGCCTTCTTGACGAGTTCTTCTGAATTGAAAAAGGAAGAGTATGAGT
ATTCAACATTTCCGTGTCGCCCTTATTCCCTTTTTTGCGGCATTTTGCCTTCCTGTTTTTGCTCACCCAG
AAACGCTGGTGAAAGTAAAAGATGCTGAAGATCAGTTGGGTGCACGAGTGGGTTACATCGAACTGGATCT
CAACAGCGGTAAGATCCTTGAGAGTTTTCGCCCCGAAGAACGTTTTCCAATGATGAGCACTTTTAAAGTT
CTGCTATGTGGCGCGGTATTATCCCGTATTGACGCCGGGCAAGAGCAACTCGGTCGCCGCATACACTATT
CTCAGAATGACTTGGTTGAGTACTCACCAGTCACAGAAAAGCATCTTACGGATGGCATGACAGTAAGAGA
ATTATGCAGTGCTGCCATAACCATGAGTGATAACACTGCGGCCAACTTACTTCTGACAACGATCGGAGGA
CCGAAGGAGCTAACCGCTTTTTTGCACAACATGGGGGATCATGTAACTCGCCTTGATCGTTGGGAACCGG
AGCTGAATGAAGCCATACCAAACGACGAGCGTGACACCACGATGCCTGTAGCAATGGCAACAACGTTGCG
CAAACTATTAACTGGCGAACTACTTACTCTAGCTTCCCGGCAACAATTAATAGACTGGATGGAGGCGGAT
AAAGTTGCAGGACCACTTCTGCGCTCGGCCCTTCCGGCTGGCTGGTTTATTGCTGATAAATCTGGAGCCG
GTGAGCGTGGGTCTCGCGGTATCATTGCAGCACTGGGGCCAGATGGTAAGCCCTCCCGTATCGTAGTTAT
CTACACGACGGGGAGTCAGGCAACTATGGATGAACGAAATAGACAGATCGCTGAGATAGGTGCCTCACTG
ATTAAGCATTGGTAACTGTCAGACCAAGTTTACTCATATATACTTTAGATTGATTTAAAACTTCATTTTT
AATTTAAAAGGATCTAGGTGAAGATCCTTTTTGATAATCTCATGACCAAAATCCCTTAACGTGAGTTTTC
GTTCCACTGAGCGTCAGACCCCGTAGAAAAGATCAAAGGATCTTCTTGAGATCCTTTTTTTCTGCGCGTA
ATCTGCTGCTTGCAAACAAAAAAACCACCGCTACCAGCGGTGGTTTGTTTGCCGGATCAAGAGCTACCAA
CTCTTTTTCCGAAGGTAACTGGCTTCAGCAGAGCGCAGATACCAAATACTGTTCTTCTAGTGTAGCCGTA
GTTAGGCCACCACTTCAAGAACTCTGTAGCACCGCCTACATACCTCGCTCTGCTAATCCTGTTACCAGTG
GCTGCTGCCAGTGGCGATAAGTCGTGTCTTACCGGGTTGGACTCAAGACGATAGTTACCGGATAAGGCGC
AGCGGTCGGGCTGAACGGGGGGTTCGTGCACACAGCCCAGCTTGGAGCGAACGACCTACACCGAACTGAG
ATACCTACAGCGTGAGCTATGAGAAAGCGCCACGCTTCCCGAAGGGAGAAAGGCGGACAGGTATCCGGTA
AGCGGCAGGGTCGGAACAGGAGAGCGCACGAGGGAGCTTCCAGGGGGAAACGCCTGGTATCTTTATAGTC
CTGTCGGGTTTCGCCACCTCTGACTTGAGCGTCGATTTTTGTGATGCTCGTCAGGGGGGCGGAGCCTATG
GAAAAACGCCAGCAACGCGGCCTTTTTACGGTTCCTGGCCTTTTGCTGGCCTTTTGCTCACATGTTCTTT
CCTGCGTTATCCCCTGATTCTGTGGATAACCGTATTACCGCCTTTGAGTGAGCTGATACCGCTCGCCGCA
GCCGAACGACCGAGCGCAGCGAGTCAGTGAGCGAGGAAGCGGAAG
Features (pLannotate 1.2.2; 18 found; start..end, strand, type, name):
      2..94      +  CDS            lacI (fragment): lac repressor; lacI; The lac repressor binds to the lac operator to inhibit transcription in E. coli. This inhibition can be relieved by adding lactose or isopropyl-β-D-thiogalactopyranoside (IPTG).
    107..128     +  protein_bind   CAP binding site: CAP binding activates transcription in the presence of cAMP. E. coli catabolite activator protein
    143..173     +  promoter       lac promoter: promoter for the E. coli lac operon
    181..197     +  protein_bind   lac operator: The lac repressor binds to the lac operator to inhibit transcription in E. coli. This inhibition can be relieved by adding lactose or isopropyl-β-D-thiogalactopyranoside (IPTG). lac repressor encoded by lacI
    239..257     +  promoter       SP6 promoter: promoter for bacteriophage SP6 RNA polymerase
   1075..1453    +  enhancer       CMV enhancer: human cytomegalovirus immediate early enhancer
   1454..1657    +  promoter       CMV promoter: human cytomegalovirus (CMV) immediate early promoter
   1653..1686    +  LTR            5' LTR (truncated) (fragment): truncated 5' long terminal repeat (LTR) from HIV-1
   1698..2414    +  CDS            AcGFP1: AcGFP1 is a basic (constitutively fluorescent) green fluorescent protein, derived from Aequorea coerulescens.
   2536..2591    +  ncRNA          mascRNA-menRNA: Accession: RF01684 - MALAT1-associated small cytoplasmic RNA/MEN beta RNA
   3440..3458    -  promoter       T7 promoter: promoter for bacteriophage T7 RNA polymerase
   3461..3618    +  CDS            lacZα (fragment): LacZα fragment of β-galactosidase; lacZ fragment
   3622..4050    +  rep_origin     f1 ori (sequence partly withheld): f1 bacteriophage origin of replication; arrow indicates direction of (+) strand synthesis
   4063..4362    +  CDS            tnpA (fragment): TN5P_ECOLX - Also known as tnp. Experimental evidence at protein level: Swiss-Prot protein existence level 1. Mediates transposition of transposon Tn5 by a 'cut and paste' mechanism. First, the monomeric transposase binds the 19 bp inverted DNA repeats flanking the transposon. Then, dimerization of the DNA- bound transposase creates a synaptic DNA complex. After nicking of the first DNA strand, excision of the transposon proceeds through a series of intermediates. The transposase then mediates the insertion of the transposon at a new site by strand transfer. The activity of the wild- type tran
   4394..5185    +  CDS            neo: KKA2_KLEPN - Also known as kan, nptII. Experimental evidence at protein level: Swiss-Prot protein existence level 1. Resistance to kanamycin, neomycin, paromomycin, ribostamycin, butirosin and gentamicin B. From Klebsiella pneumoniae.
   5189..5205    +  promoter       AmpR promoter (fragment): bla
   5206..6066    +  CDS            AmpR: β-lactamase; bla; confers resistance to ampicillin, carbenicillin, and related antibiotics
   6237..6825    +  rep_origin     ori: high-copy-number ColE1/pMB1/pBR322/pUC origin of replication
