[The description below was written by a language model from this plasmid's Addgene catalogue record and pLannotate feature annotations shown in this document.]
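Description:
pCRII-TOPO CMV-cGFP-mMEN b_3' Sense is a 7,006 bp mammalian expression reporter built in the Invitrogen pCRII-TOPO cloning backbone. It is maintained in E. coli as a high-copy plasmid through a ColE1/pUC-type origin and selected with ampicillin via the β-lactamase gene. The backbone also carries a neo/kanamycin resistance coding sequence (with an adjacent Tn5-derived fragment), an f1 origin, and the usual pCRII cloning-site surroundings: lac promoter and operator, a lacZα fragment, and flanking SP6 and T7 phage promoters.

The payload is a human cytomegalovirus immediate-early enhancer and promoter driving a roughly 720 bp green fluorescent protein open reading frame. The catalogue calls this coral GFP (cGFP), whereas the automated annotation labels the coding sequence as AcGFP1 from Aequorea coerulescens, so the exact identity of the fluorescent protein differs between the two sources. A very short match to a truncated HIV-1 5' LTR sits between the promoter and the reporter and is probably only leader sequence. Downstream of the reporter, the annotation detects a mascRNA/menRNA family element, consistent with the 3' end region of the MEN beta long noncoding RNA placed in the sense orientation; the "m" in the name may indicate the mouse sequence, but the record does not state the species. No polyadenylation signal is annotated.

According to the stated purpose, the plasmid produces a cGFP transcript that ends in the wild-type MEN beta triple helix. The tRNA-like menRNA element is known to direct 3' end cleavage, which would leave the upstream triple helix at the transcript's terminus. The construct therefore serves as a reporter for how this structure supports the stability and expression of an mRNA lacking a poly(A) tail, and likely as the wild-type reference for related variants.
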