Addgene plasmid #46840: pCRII-TOPO CMV-cGFP-mMEN b_3' Sense
Purpose: Express cGFP transcript ending in the wildtype MEN beta triple helix
Depositing lab: Phil Sharp. Depositing organization: Massachusetts Institute of Technology. Publication: A triple helix stabilizes the 3' ends of long noncoding RNAs that lack poly(A) tails. Wilusz JE, JnBaptiste CK, Lu LY, Kuhn CD, Joshua-Tor L, Sharp PA. Genes Dev. 2012 Nov 1;26(21):2392-407. doi: 10.1101/gad.204438.112. Epub 2012 Oct 16. PubMed 23073843.
Backbone
  Vector backbone: pCRII-TOPO
  Backbone manufacturer: Invitrogen
  Backbone size w/o insert (bp): 4000
  Total vector size (bp): 7006
  Vector type: Mammalian Expression
Growth in bacteria
  Bacterial resistance: Ampicillin, 100 μg/mL
  Growth temperature: 37°C
  Growth strain: Top10
  Copy number: High Copy
Gene/Insert
  Gene/Insert name: Coral Green Fluorescent Protein (cGFP)
  Insert size (bp): 720
  Promoter: CMV
  Cloning method: Restriction Enzyme; 5′ cloning site EcoRV (not destroyed); 3′ cloning site NotI (not destroyed)
  Sequencing primers: 5′ CGC AAA TGG GCG GTA GGC GTG
Terms and licenses: Academic/Nonprofit Terms; Industry Terms: Not Available to Industry
How to cite: pCRII-TOPO CMV-cGFP-mMEN b_3' Sense was a gift from Phil Sharp (Addgene plasmid # 46840 ; http://n2t.net/addgene:46840 ; RRID:Addgene_46840)
