>Addgene plasmid #46840 | pCRII-TOPO CMV-cGFP-mMEN b_3' Sense | addgene partial sequence | sequence record 68720 | AcGFP1-F 5'-ctgagggctacatccaggag-3'
AGTCGCGCGCCGAGGTGAAGTTCGAGGGCGATACCCTGGTGAATCGCATCGAGCTGACCGGCACCGATTT
CAAGGAGGATGGCAACATCCTGGGCAATAAGATGGAGTACAACTACAACGCCCACAATGTGTACATCATG
ACCGACAAGGCCAAGAATGGCATCAAGGTGAACTTCAAGATCCGCCACAACATCGAGGATGGCAGCGTGC
AGCTGGCCGACCACTACCAGCAGAATACCCCCATCGGCGATGGCCCTGTGCTGCTGCCCGATAACCACTA
CCTGTCCACCCAGAGCGCCCTGTCCAAGGACCCCAACGAGAAGCGCGATCACATGATCTACTTCGGCTTC
GTGACCGCCGCCGCCATCACCCACGGCATGGATGAGCTGTACAAGTGAGCGGCCGCGGCACGGAGCCGCC
GCAGGTGTTTCTTTTCCTGACCGCGGCTCATGGCCGCGCTCAGGTTTTGCTTTTCACCTTTGTCTGAGAG
AACGAACGTGAGCAGGAAAAAGCAAAAGGCACTGGTGGCGGCACGCCCGCACCTCGGGCCAGGGTTCGAG
TCCCTGCAGTACCGTGCTTCGCGGCCGCGCTGTGCGGTAGGCATTGAGGCAGCCAGCGCAGGGGCTTCTG
CTGAGGGGGCAGGCGGAGCTTGAGGAAACCGCAGATAAGTTTTTTTCTCTTTGAAAGATAGAGATTAATA
CAACTACTTAAAAAATATAGTCAATAGGTTACTAAGATATTGCTTAGCGTTAAGTTTTTAACGTAATTTT
AATAGCTTAAGATTTTAAGAGAAAATATGAAGACTTAGAAGAGTAGCATGAGGAAGGAAAAGATAAAAGG
TTTCTAAAACATGACGGAGGTTGAGATGAAGCTTCTTC
